Addgene plasmid #202642: pSB-CMV-MCS-Puro GEM-LTB4mut
Purpose: Expresses the LTB4-insensitive control sensor GEM-LTB4mut in mammalian cells
Depositing lab: Balázs Enyedi. Depositing organization: Semmelweis University. Publication: A genetically encoded sensor for visualizing leukotriene B4 gradients in vivo. Tamas SX, Roux BT, Vamosi B, Dehne FG, Torok A, Fazekas L, Enyedi B. Nat Commun. 2023 Aug 1;14(1):4610. doi: 10.1038/s41467-023-40326-6. PubMed 37528073.
Backbone
  Vector backbone: pSB-CMV-MCS-puro
  Total vector size (bp): 7696
  Vector type: Mammalian Expression
  Selectable markers: Puromycin
Growth in bacteria
  Bacterial resistance: Ampicillin, 100 μg/mL
  Growth temperature: 37°C
  Growth strain: DH5alpha
  Copy number: High Copy
Gene/Insert
  Gene/Insert name: GEM-LTB4mut
  Insert size (bp): 1899
  Promoter: CMV
  Cloning method: Restriction Enzyme; 5′ cloning site EcoRI (not destroyed); 3′ cloning site EcoRI (not destroyed)
  Sequencing primers: 5′ CGCAAATGGGCGGTAGGCGTG; 3′ TAGAAGGCACAGTCGAGG
Terms and licenses: Academic/Nonprofit Terms; Industry Terms: Not Available to Industry
How to cite: pSB-CMV-MCS-Puro GEM-LTB4mut was a gift from Balázs Enyedi (Addgene plasmid # 202642 ; http://n2t.net/addgene:202642 ; RRID:Addgene_202642)
