[The description below was written by a language model from this plasmid's Addgene catalogue record and pLannotate feature annotations shown in this document.]
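Description:
pSB-CMV-MCS-Puro GEM-LTB4mut is a mammalian expression plasmid of about 7.7 kb built on the pSB-CMV-MCS-puro backbone. It is maintained in E. coli through a high-copy ColE1/pUC-type origin and an ampicillin resistance gene (β-lactamase with its own promoter). An f1 phage origin and remnants of a pBluescript-type cloning region (lac promoter/operator, lacZα fragment, T3 and T7 promoters) are also present. The "SB" in the backbone name and a short annotated fragment matching Sleeping Beauty transposase-related sequence suggest a Sleeping Beauty transposon design. However, the feature table does not annotate transposon inverted repeats, and the record does not state that the vector is used for transposition.

The payload is GEM-LTB4mut, a roughly 1.9 kb insert cloned into an EcoRI site downstream of the CMV immediate-early enhancer and promoter and terminated by the bovine growth hormone polyadenylation signal. Within the insert, the annotation detects an Igκ leader signal peptide at the 5' end, which would direct the protein into the secretory pathway, and an EGFP-type green fluorescent protein coding segment located internally. The remaining insert sequence flanking the fluorescent protein is not annotated, and the record does not specify the sensing domain or the mutation involved. A separate SV40 enhancer/early promoter drives the puromycin N-acetyltransferase gene, followed by an SV40 poly(A) signal, which allows puromycin selection of mammalian cells carrying the plasmid.

According to the record, the construct expresses a leukotriene B4-insensitive version of the genetically encoded GEM-LTB4 sensor. It serves as a negative control for fluorescence changes unrelated to LTB4 in imaging experiments.
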