Features (pLannotate 1.2.2; 25 found; start..end, strand, type, name):
     27..406     +  enhancer       CMV enhancer: human cytomegalovirus immediate early enhancer
    407..610     +  promoter       CMV promoter: human cytomegalovirus (CMV) immediate early promoter
    606..639     +  LTR            5' LTR (truncated) (fragment): truncated 5' long terminal repeat (LTR) from HIV-1
    655..673     +  promoter       T7 promoter: promoter for bacteriophage T7 RNA polymerase
    744..778     -  misc_feature   MCS (fragment): pBluescript multiple cloning site
    786..848     +  sig_peptide    Igκ leader: leader sequence from mouse immunoglobulin κ light chain
   1515..2249    +  CDS            cEGFP: cEGFP is a basic (constitutively fluorescent) green fluorescent protein published in 2008, derived from Aequorea victoria.
   2761..2985    +  polyA_signal   bGH poly(A) signal: bovine growth hormone polyadenylation signal
   2992..3349    +  promoter       SV40 promoter: SV40 enhancer and early promoter
   3377..3976    +  CDS            PuroR: puromycin N-acetyltransferase; pac from Streptomyces alboniger; confers resistance to puromycin
   4019..4100    -  polyA_signal   SV40 poly(A) signal: SV40 polyadenylation signal
   4123..4191    -  CDS            large T antigen (fragment): large T antigen from SV40 (simian virus 40)
   4216..4285    +  CDS            SB100X (fragment): hyperactive variant of the Sleeping Beauty transposase (Mátés et al., 2009)
   4536..4562    +  misc_feature   MCS (fragment): pBluescript multiple cloning site
   4575..4593    -  promoter       T3 promoter: promoter for bacteriophage T3 RNA polymerase
   4638..4654    -  protein_bind   lac operator: The lac repressor binds to the lac operator to inhibit transcription in E. coli. This inhibition can be relieved by adding lactose or isopropyl-β-D-thiogalactopyranoside (IPTG). lac repressor encoded by lacI
   4662..4692    -  promoter       lac promoter: promoter for the E. coli lac operon
   4707..4728    -  protein_bind   CAP binding site: CAP binding activates transcription in the presence of cAMP. E. coli catabolite activator protein
   4741..4833    -  CDS            lacI (fragment): lac repressor; lacI; The lac repressor binds to the lac operator to inhibit transcription in E. coli. This inhibition can be relieved by adding lactose or isopropyl-β-D-thiogalactopyranoside (IPTG).
   5016..5604    -  rep_origin     ori: high-copy-number ColE1/pMB1/pBR322/pUC origin of replication
   5775..6635    -  CDS            AmpR: β-lactamase; bla; confers resistance to ampicillin, carbenicillin, and related antibiotics
   6636..6740    -  promoter       AmpR promoter: bla
   6767..7222    +  rep_origin     f1 ori (sequence partly withheld): f1 bacteriophage origin of replication; arrow indicates direction of (+) strand synthesis
   7226..7381    -  CDS            lacZα (fragment): LacZα fragment of β-galactosidase; lacZ fragment
   7389..7407    +  promoter       T7 promoter: promoter for bacteriophage T7 RNA polymerase
>Addgene plasmid #202642 | pSB-CMV-MCS-Puro GEM-LTB4mut | addgene full sequence | sequence record 403505 | Addgene NGS Result
TGATGTCATGGCTTTAGAAGCTTGTTGACATTGATTATTGACTAGTTATTAATAGTAATCAATTACGGGG
TCATTAGTTCATAGCCCATATATGGAGTTCCGCGTTACATAACTTACGGTAAATGGCCCGCCTGGCTGAC
CGCCCAACGACCCCCGCCCATTGACGTCAATAATGACGTATGTTCCCATAGTAACGCCAATAGGGACTTT
CCATTGACGTCAATGGGTGGAGTATTTACGGTAAACTGCCCACTTGGCAGTACATCAAGTGTATCATATG
CCAAGTACGCCCCCTATTGACGTCAATGACGGTAAATGGCCCGCCTGGCATTATGCCCAGTACATGACCT
TATGGGACTTTCCTACTTGGCAGTACATCTACGTATTAGTCATCGCTATTACCATGGTGATGCGGTTTTG
GCAGTACATCAATGGGCGTGGATAGCGGTTTGACTCACGGGGATTTCCAAGTCTCCACCCCATTGACGTC
AATGGGAGTTTGTTTTGGCACCAAAATCAACGGGACTTTCCAAAATGTCGTAACAACTCCGCCCCATTGA
CGCAAATGGGCGGTAGGCGTGTACGGTGGGAGGTCTATATAAGCAGAGCTCTCTGGCTAACTAGAGAACC
CACTGCTTACTGGCTTATCGAAATTAATACGACTCACTATAGGGAGACCCAAGCTGGCTAGCGTTTAAAC
TTAAGCTTGGTACCGAGCTCGGATCCACTAGTCCAGTGTGGTGGAATTCCTGCAGCCCGGGGGATCCACT
AGTTCTAGCGCCACCATGGAGACAGACACACTCCTGCTATGGGTACTGCTGCTCTGGGTTCCAGGTTCCA
CTGGTGACACCAGCCTGTATAAGAAGGTGGGAACCACCGGTAACACTACATCTTCTGCCGCACCCCCCTC
ACTAGGTGTAGAGTTCATCTCTCTGCTGGCTATCATCCTGCTGTCAGTGGCGCTGGCTGTGGGGCTTCCC
GGCAACAGCTTTGTGGTGTGGAGTATCCTGAAAAGGATGCAGAAGCGCTCTGTCACTGCCCTGATGGTGC
TGAACCTGGCCCTGGCCGACCTGGCCGTATTGCTCACTGCTCCCTTTTTCCTTCACTTCCTGGCCCAAGG
CACCTGGAGTTTTGGACTGGCTGGTTGCCGCCTGTGTCACTATGTCTGCGGAGTCAGCATGTACGCCAGC
GTCCTGCTTATCACGGCCATGAGTCTAGACCGCTCACTGGCGGTGGCCCGCCCCTTTGTGTCCCAGAAGC
TACGCACCAAGGCGATGGCCCGGCGGGTGCTGGCAGGCATCTGGGTGTTGTCCTTTCTGCTGGCCACACC
CGTCCTCGCATATGCCACAGTAGTGCCCTGGAAAACGAACATGAGCCTGTGCTTCCCGCGGTACCCCAGC
GAAGGGCACCGGGCCTTCCATCTAATCTTCGAGGCTGTCACGGGCTTCCTGCTGCCCTTCCTGGCTGTGG
TGGCCAGCTACTCGGACATAGGGCGTCGGCTGCAGGCCCGGCGCAGCAGCCTGATTAACGTCTATATCAA
GGCCGACAAGCAGAAGAACGGCATCAAGGCGAACTTCCACATCCGCCACAACATCGAGGACGGCGGCGTG
CAGCTCGCCTACCACTACCAGCAGAACACCCCCATCGGCGACGGCCCCGTGCTGCTGCCCGACAACCACT
ACCTGAGCGTGCAGTCCAAACTTTCGAAAGACCCCAACGAGAAGCGCGATCACATGGTCCTGCTGGAGTT
CGTGACCGCCGCCGGGATCACTCTCGGCATGGACGAGCTGTACAAGGGCGGTACCGGAGGGAGCATGGTG
AGCAAGGGCGAGGAGCTGTTCACCGGGGTGGTGCCCATCCTGGTCGAGCTGGACGGCGACGTAAACGGCC
ACAAGTTCAGCGTGTCCGGCGAGGGTGAGGGCGATGCCACCTACGGCAAGCTGACCCTGAAGTTCATCTG
CACCACCGGCAAGCTGCCCGTGCCCTGGCCCACCCTCGTGACCACCCTGACCTACGGCGTGCAGTGCTTC
AGCCGCTACCCCGACCACATGAAGCAGCACGACTTCTTCAAGTCCGCCATGCCCGAAGGCTACATCCAGG
AGCGCACCATCTTCTTCAAGGACGACGGCAACTACAAGACCCGCGCCGAGGTGAAGTTCGAGGGCGACAC
CCTGGTGAACCGCATCGAGCTTAAGGGCATCGACTTCAAGGAGGACGGCAACATCCTGGGGCACAAGCTG
GAGTACAACAACCACGATCAGTTCCGCCGCAGTCGACGCACCGGCCGCCTGGTGGTGCTCATCATCCTGA
CCTTCGCCGCCTTCTGGCTGCCCTACCACGTGGTGAACCTGGCTGAGGCGGGCCGCGCGCTGGCCGGCCA
GGCCGCCGGGTTAGGGCTCGTGGGGAAGCGGCTGAGCCTGGCCCGCAACGTGCTCATCGCACTCGCCTTC
CTGAGCAGCAGCGTGAACCCCGTGCTGTACGCGTGCGCCGGCGGCGGCCTGCTGCGCTCGGCGGGCGTGG
GCTTCGTCGCCAAGCTGCTGGAGGGCACGGGCTCCGAGGCGTCCAGCACGCGCCGCGGGGGCAGCCTGGG
CCAGACCGCTAGGAGCGGCCCCGCCGCTCTGGAGCCCGGCCCTTCCGAGAGCCTCACTGCCTCCAGCCCT
CTCAAGTTAAACGAGCTCAACTAAGAATTCTGCAGATATCCAGCACAGTGGCGGCCGCTCGAGTCTAGAG
GGCCCGTTTAAACCCGCTGATCAGCCTCGACTGTGCCTTCTAGTTGCCAGCCATCTGTTGTTTGCCCCTC
CCCCGTGCCTTCCTTGACCCTGGAAGGTGCCACTCCCACTGTCCTTTCCTAATAAAATGAGGAAATTGCA
TCGCATTGTCTGAGTAGGTGTCATTCTATTCTGGGGGGTGGGGTGGGGCAGGACAGCAAGGGGGAGGATT
GGGAAGACAATAGCAGGCATGCTGGGGATGCGGTGGGCTCTATGGACCGGACTGAGGCGGAAAGAACCAG
CTGTGGAATGTGTGTCAGTTAGGGTGTGGAAAGTCCCCAGGCTCCCCAGCAGGCAGAAGTATGCAAAGCA
TGCATCTCAATTAGTCAGCAACCAGGTGTGGAAAGTCCCCAGGCTCCCCAGCAGGCAGAAGTATGCAAAG
CATGCATCTCAATTAGTCAGCAACCATAGTCCCGCCCCTAACTCCGCCCATCCCGCCCCTAACTCCGCCC
AGTTCCGCCCATTCTCCGCCCCATGGCTGACTAATTTTTTTTATTTATGCAGAGGCCGAGGCCGCCTCGG
CCTCTGAGCTATTCCAGAAGTAGTGAGGAGGCTTTTTTGGAGGCCTAGGCTTTTGCAAAAAGCTAGATTT
TCTGACCCTAGCCACCATGACCGAGTACAAGCCCACGGTGCGCCTCGCCACCCGCGACGACGTCCCCCGG
GCCGTACGCACCCTCGCCGCCGCGTTCGCCGACTACCCCGCCACGCGCCACACCGTCGACCCGGACCGCC
ACATCGAGCGGGTCACCGAGCTGCAAGAACTCTTCCTCACGCGCGTCGGGCTCGACATCGGCAAGGTGTG
GGTCGCGGACGACGGCGCCGCGGTGGCGGTCTGGACCACGCCGGAGAGCGTCGAAGCGGGGGCGGTGTTC
GCCGAGATCGGCCCGCGCATGGCCGAGTTGAGCGGTTCCCGGCTGGCCGCGCAGCAACAGATGGAAGGCC
TCCTGGCGCCGCACCGGCCCAAGGAGCCCGCGTGGTTCCTGGCCACCGTCGGCGTGTCGCCCGACCACCA
GGGCAAGGGTCTGGGCAGCGCCGTCGTGCTCCCCGGAGTGGAGGCGGCCGAGCGCGCCGGGGTGCCCGCC
TTCCTGGAGACCTCCGCGCCCCGCAACCTCCCCTTCTACGAGCGGCTCGGCTTCACCGTCACCGCCGACG
TCGAGGTGCCCGAAGGACCGCGCACCTGGTGCATGACCCGCAAGCCCGGTGCCTGAGGATCTCGAGCTCG
ATGAGTTTGGACAAACCACAACTAGAATGCAGTGAAAAAAATGCTTTATTTGTGAAATTTGTGATGCTAT
TGCTTTATTTGTAACCATTATAAGCTGCAATAAACAAGTTAACAACAACAATTGCATTCATTTTATGTTT
CAGGTTCAGGGGGAGGTGTGGGAGGTTTTTTAAAGCAAGTAAAACCTCTACAAATGTGGTACTTAAGAGG
GATCGATAAGGATCTAGCTTGTGGAAGGCTACTCGAAATGTTTGACCCAAGTTAAACAATTTAAAGGCAA
TGCTACCAAATACTAATTGAGTGTATGTAAACTTCTGACCCACTGGGAATGTGATGAAAGAAATAAAAGC
TGAAATGAATCATTCTCTCTACTATTATTCTGATATTTCACATTCTTAAAATAAAGTGGTGATCCTAACT
GACCTAAGACAGGGAATTTTTACTAGGATTAAATGTCAGGAATTGTGAAAAAGTGAGTTTAAATGTATTT
GGCTAAGGTGTATGTAAACTTCCGACTTCAACTGTATAGGGATCCTCTAGCTAGAGTCGACCTCGAGGGG
GGGCCCGGTACCCAGCTTTTGTTCCCTTTAGTGAGGGTTAATTGCGCGCTTGGCGTAATCATGGTCATAG
CTGTTTCCTGTGTGAAATTGTTATCCGCTCACAATTCCACACAACATACGAGCCGGAAGCATAAAGTGTA
AAGCCTGGGGTGCCTAATGAGTGAGCTAACTCACATTAATTGCGTTGCGCTCACTGCCCGCTTTCCAGTC
GGGAAACCTGTCGTGCCAGCTGCATTAATGAATCGGCCAACGCGCGGGGAGAGGCGGTTTGCGTATTGGG
CGCTCTTCCGCTTCCTCGCTCACTGACTCGCTGCGCTCGGTCGTTCGGCTGCGGCGAGCGGTATCAGCTC
ACTCAAAGGCGGTAATACGGTTATCCACAGAATCAGGGGATAACGCAGGAAAGAACATGTGAGCAAAAGG
CCAGCAAAAGGCCAGGAACCGTAAAAAGGCCGCGTTGCTGGCGTTTTTCCATAGGCTCCGCCCCCCTGAC
GAGCATCACAAAAATCGACGCTCAAGTCAGAGGTGGCGAAACCCGACAGGACTATAAAGATACCAGGCGT
TTCCCCCTGGAAGCTCCCTCGTGCGCTCTCCTGTTCCGACCCTGCCGCTTACCGGATACCTGTCCGCCTT
TCTCCCTTCGGGAACCGTGGCGCTTTCTCATAGCTCACGCTGTAGGTATCTCAGTTCGGTGTAGGTCGTT
CGCTCCAAGCTGGGCTGTGTGCACGAACCCCCCGTTCAGCCCGACCGCTGCGCCTTATCCGGTAACTATC
GTCTTGAGTCCAACCCGGTAAGACACGACTTATCGCCACTGGCAGCAGCCACTGGTAACAGGATTAGCAG
AGCGAGGTATGTAGGCGGTGCTACAGAGTTCTTGAAGTGGTGGCCTAACTACGGCTACACTAGAAGAACA
GTATTTGGTATCTGCGCTCTGCTGAAGCCAGTTACCTTCGGAAAAAGAGTTGGTAGCTCTTGATCCGGCA
AACAAACCACCGCTGGTAGCGGTGGTTTTTTTGTTTGCAAGCAGCAGATTACGCGCAGAAAAAAAGGATC
TCAAGAAGATCCTTTGATCTTTTCTACGGGGTCTGACGCTCAGTGGAACGAAAACTCACGTTAAGGGATT
TTGGTCATGAGATTATCAAAAAGGATCTTCACCTAGATCCTTTTAAATTAAAAATGAAGTTTTAAATCAA
TCTAAAGTATATATGAGTAAACTTGGTCTGACAGTTACCAATGCTTAATCAGTGAGGCACCTATCTCAGC
GATCTGTCTATTTCGTTCATCCATAGTTGCCTGACTCCCCGTCGTGTAGATAACTACGATACGGGAGGGC
TTACCATCTGGCCCCAGTGCTGCAATGATACCGCGAGACCCACGCTCACCGGCTCCAGATTTATCAGCAA
TAAACCAGCCAGCCGGAAGGGCCGAGCGCAGAAGTGGTCCTGCAACTTTATCCGCCTCCATCCAGTCTAT
TAATTGTTGCCGGGAAGCTAGAGTAAGTAGTTCGCCAGTTAATAGTTTGCGCAACGTTGTTGCCATTGCT
ACAGGCATCGTGGTGTCACGCTCGTCGTTTGGTATGGCTTCATTCAGCTCCGGTTCCCAACGATCAAGGC
GAGTTACATGATCCCCCATGTTGTGCAAAAAAGCGGTTAGCTCCTTCGGTCCTCCGATCGTTGTCAGAAG
TAACTTGGCCGCAGTGTTATCACTCATGGTTATGGCAGCACTGCATAATTCTCTTACTGTCATGCCATCC
GTAAGATGCTTTTCTGTGACTGGTGAGTACTCAACCAAGTCATTCTGAGAATAGTGTATGCGGCGACCGA
GTTGCTCTTGCCCGGCGTCAATACGGGATAATACCGCGCCACATAGCAGAACTTTAAAAGTGCTCATCAT
TGGAAAACGTTCTTCGGGGCGAAAACTCTCAAGGATCTTACCGCTGTTGAGATCCAGTTCGATGTAACCC
ACTCGTGCACCCAACTGATCTTCAGCATCTTTTACTTTCACCAGCGTTTCTGGGTGAGCAAAAACAGGAA
GGCAAAATGCCGCAAAAAAGGGAATAAGGGCGACACGGAAATGTTGAATACTCATACTCTTCCTTTTTCA
ATATTATTGAAGCATTTATCAGGGTTATTGTCTCATGAGCGGATACATATTTGAATGTATTTAGAAAAAT
AAACAAATAGGGGTTCCGCGCACATTTCCCCGAAAAGTGCCACCTG
[34 nt withheld, positions 6767-6800]
A
[89 nt withheld, positions 6802-6890]
C
[91 nt withheld, positions 6892-6982]
A
[49 nt withheld, positions 6984-7032]
CCTTTGACGTTGGAGTCCACGTTCTTT
[37 nt withheld, positions 7060-7096]
ACCCTATCTCGGTCTATTCTTTTGATTTATAAGGGATTTTGCCGATTTCGGCCTATTGGTTAAAAAATGA
GCTGATTTAACAAAAATTTAACGCGAATTTTAACAAAATATTAACGCTTACAATTTCCATTCGCCATTCA
GGCTGCGCAACTGTTGGGAAGGGCGATCGGTGCGGGCCTCTTCGCTATTACGCCAGCTGGCGAAAGGGGG
ATGTGCTGCAAGGCGATTAAGTTGGGTAACGCCAGGGTTTTCCCAGTCACGACGTTGTAAAACGACGGCC
AGTGAGCGCGCGTAATACGACTCACTATAGGGCGAATTGGAGCTCGGATCCCTATACAGTTGAAGTCGGA
AGTTTACATACACTTAAGTTGGAGTCATTAAAACTCGTTTTTCAACTACTCCACAAATTTCTTGTTAACA
AACAATAGTTTTGGCAAGTCAGTTAGGACATCTACTTTGTGCATGACACAAGTCATTTTTCCAACAATTG
TTTACAGACAGATTATTTCACTTATAATTCACTGTATCACAATTCCAGTGGGTCAGAAGTTTACATACAC
TAAGTTGACTGTGCCTTTAAACAGCTTGGAAAATTCCAGAAAA
